Addgene plasmid #165430: pAAV-CaMP0.4-FHS-paCaMKII(SD)-WPRE3
Purpose: Expresses light-insensitive photoactivatable CaMKII(SD: Super Dark) in mammalian cells as a negative control.
Depositing lab: Hideji Murakoshi. Depositing organization: National Institute for Physiological Sciences. Publication: Photoactivatable CaMKII induces synaptic plasticity in single synapses. Shibata ACE, Ueda HH, Eto K, Onda M, Sato A, Ohba T, Nabekura J, Murakoshi H. Nat Commun. 2021 Feb 2;12(1):751. doi: 10.1038/s41467-021-21025-6. PubMed 33531495.
Backbone
  Vector backbone: pAAV
  Vector type: Mammalian Expression, AAV
Growth in bacteria
  Bacterial resistance: Ampicillin, 100 μg/mL
  Growth temperature: 37°C
  Growth strain: NEB Stable
  Copy number: Unknown
Gene/Insert
  Gene/Insert name: FHS-paCaMKII(SD)
  Species: R. norvegicus (rat), Synthetic
  Insert size (bp): 1932
  Mutation: C450A, L514K, G528A, L531E, N538E: Light-insensitive mutations
  Promoter: CaMKII0.4
  Tag / fusion protein: FHS(Flag, HisX6, Strep) tag (N terminal on insert)
  Cloning method: Restriction Enzyme; 5′ cloning site AgeI (unknown if destroyed); 3′ cloning site BamHI (unknown if destroyed)
Terms and licenses: Academic/Nonprofit Terms; Industry Terms: Not Available to Industry
How to cite: pAAV-CaMP0.4-FHS-paCaMKII(SD)-WPRE3 was a gift from Hideji Murakoshi (Addgene plasmid # 165430 ; http://n2t.net/addgene:165430 ; RRID:Addgene_165430)
