[The description below was written by a language model from this plasmid's Addgene catalogue record and pLannotate feature annotations shown in this document.]
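Description:
pAAV-CaMP0.4-FHS-paCaMKII(SD)-WPRE3 is an AAV transfer plasmid for mammalian, primarily neuronal, expression of a light-insensitive ("Super Dark") version of photoactivatable CaMKII, intended as a negative control for the light-responsive paCaMKII tool. The 5.7 kb sequence carries an expression cassette flanked by AAV2 inverted terminal repeats, which allow the cassette to be packaged into recombinant AAV particles when replication and capsid functions are supplied in trans. The right ITR is annotated in full, whereas the left one is detected only as short fragments. The bacterial backbone provides a high-copy ColE1/pUC-type origin, an f1 origin and the β-lactamase gene for ampicillin selection. The recorded growth strain is a recombination-deficient one, a common choice for repeat-containing AAV plasmids.

Expression is driven by a compact 0.4 kb CaMKIIα promoter fragment, commonly used to favour excitatory neurons while saving packaging capacity. The 1,932 bp insert is listed as rat and synthetic in origin and begins with an N-terminal FHS tag (Flag, 6xHis, Strep) for detection and purification. The automated annotation labels pieces of this region as other tags and matches the kinase to human CAMK2G by similarity, so the catalogue description is the better guide here. Five substitutions (C450A, L514K, G528A, L531E, N538E) are recorded as abolishing light sensitivity, so illumination should not activate the kinase. Downstream lie the shortened WPRE3 element, seen as two WPRE fragments and used to enhance transcript stability and expression, and SV40 polyadenylation signal fragments. The construct serves as a control in optogenetic studies of CaMKII-dependent synaptic plasticity.
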