Features (pLannotate 1.2.2; 20 found; start..end, strand, type, name):
     12..39      +  repeat_region  AAV2 ITR (fragment): inverted terminal repeat of adeno-associated virus serotype 2 inverted
     68..95      +  repeat_region  AAV2 ITR (fragment): inverted terminal repeat of adeno-associated virus serotype 2 inverted
    142..561     +  promoter       CaMKII promoter (fragment): promoter for the mouse calcium/calmodulin-dependent kinase II α subunit
    616..634     +  CDS            capTEV™ (fragment): composite tag for in vivo biotinylation, TEV protease cleavage, and 6xHis tagging
    665..685     +  CDS            T7 tag (gene 10 leader) (fragment): leader peptide from bacteriophage T7 gene 10 promotes efficient translation in E. coli
    689..712     +  CDS            Xpress™ tag: Xpress™ epitope tag, including an enterokinase recognition and cleavage site
    725..745     +  misc_feature   MCS (fragment): multiple cloning site
    746..2500    +  CDS            CAMK2G: KCC2G_HUMAN - Also known as CAMK, CAMK-II, CAMKG. Experimental evidence at protein level: Swiss-Prot protein existence level 1. Calcium/calmodulin-dependent protein kinase that functions autonomously after Ca(2+)/calmodulin-binding and autophosphorylation, and is involved in sarcoplasmic reticulum Ca(2+) transport in skeletal muscle and may function in dendritic spine and synapse formation and neuronal plasticity. In slow-twitch muscles, is involved in regulation of sarcoplasmic reticulum (SR) Ca(2+) transport and in fast-twitch muscle participates in the control of Ca(2+) release from the SR
   2546..2703    +  misc_feature   WPRE (fragment): woodchuck hepatitis virus posttranscriptional regulatory element
   2709..2793    +  misc_feature   WPRE (fragment): woodchuck hepatitis virus posttranscriptional regulatory element
   2792..2835    -  polyA_signal   SV40 poly(A) signal (fragment): SV40 polyadenylation signal
   2839..2906    -  polyA_signal   SV40 poly(A) signal (fragment): SV40 polyadenylation signal
   2979..3119    +  repeat_region  AAV2 ITR: inverted terminal repeat of adeno-associated virus serotype 2 inverted
   3124..3175    -  misc_feature   bom (fragment): basis of mobility region from pBR322
   3194..3649    +  rep_origin     f1 ori (sequence partly withheld): f1 bacteriophage origin of replication; arrow indicates direction of (+) strand synthesis
   3650..3699    -  misc_feature   bom (fragment): basis of mobility region from pBR322
   3801..3836    -  CDS            rop (fragment): Rop protein, which maintains plasmids at low copy number; rop
   3931..4035    +  promoter       AmpR promoter: bla
   4036..4896    +  CDS            AmpR: β-lactamase; bla; confers resistance to ampicillin, carbenicillin, and related antibiotics
   5067..5655    +  rep_origin     ori: high-copy-number ColE1/pMB1/pBR322/pUC origin of replication
>Addgene plasmid #165430 | pAAV-CaMP0.4-FHS-paCaMKII(SD)-WPRE3 | addgene full sequence | sequence record 325945 | Addgene NGS Result
CCTGCAGGCAGCTGCGCGCTCGCTCGCTCACTGAGGCCGCCCGGGCGTCGGGCGACCTTTGGTCGCCCGG
CCTCAGTGAGCGAGCGAGCGCGCAGAGAGGGAGTGGCCAACTCCATCACTAGGGGTTCCTGCGGCCGCAC
GCGTCTGTTAAAAGGGCCCTATAGTTGGAGGTGGGGGAGGTAGGAAGAGCGATGATCACTTGTGGACTAA
GTTTGTTCGCATCCCCTTCTCCAACCCCCTCAGTACATCACCCTGGGGGAACAGGGTCCACTTGCTCCTG
GGCCCACACAGTCCTGCAGTATTGTGTATATAAGGCCAGGGCAAAGAGGAGCAGGTTTTAAAGTGAAAGG
CAGGCAGGTGTTGGGGAGGCAGTTACCGGGGCAACGGGAACAGGGCGTTTCGGAGGTGGTTGCCATGGGG
ACCTGGATGCTGACGAAGGCTCGCGAGGCTGTGAGCAGCCACAGTGCCCTGCTCAGAAGCCCCAAGCTCG
TCAGTCAAGCCGGTTCTCCGTTTGCACTCAGGAGCACGGGCAGGCGAGTGGCCCCTAGTTCTGGGGGCAG
CGGGGGATCTCCGGGTACCGGTCGCCACCATGGATTACAAGGACGATGACGATAAGCATCATCATCATCA
TCATAAGTGGTCACATCCACAATTCGAGAAGGGTACTGGTGGACAGCAAATGGGTCGGGATCTGTACGAC
GATGACGATAAGGATCTGTACAAGTCCGGACTCAGATCTCGAGCTATGGCTACCATCACCTGCACCCGAT
TCACGGAAGAGTACCAGCTCTTCGAGGAACTGGGAAAGGGAGCCTTCTCCGTGGTGCGCAGGTGTGTGAA
GGTGCTGGCTGGCCAGGAGTATGCTGCCAAGATTATCAACACCAAGAAGCTCTCAGCCAGAGATCACCAG
AAGTTGGAACGCGAGGCCCGCATCTGCCGCTTGTTGAAGCACCCCAATATCGTCCGACTCCATGACAGCA
TCTCCGAGGAGGGGCACCACTACCTTATCTTCGATCTGGTCACTGGTGGGGAGCTGTTCGAAGACATTGT
GGCCCGGGAGTATTACAGTGAGGCTGATGCCAGCCACTGTATCCAGCAGATCCTGGAGGCTGTGCTACAC
TGTCACCAGATGGGGGTGGTGCATCGCGACCTGAAGCCTGAGAATCTGTTGCTGGCTTCGAAGCTCAAGG
GTGCTGCGGTGAAGCTGGCAGACTTTGGCCTGGCCATAGAGGTTGAGGGAGAGCAGCAGGCATGGTTTGG
GTTCGCAGGGACACCTGGATACCTCTCCCCAGAAGTGCTGCGGAAGGACCCATACGGGAAGCCTGTGGAC
CTGTGGGCCTGTGGCGTCATCCTGTATATCTTGCTGGTTGGGTATCCCCCATTCTGGGATGAGGACCAGC
ACCGCCTGTACCAGCAGATCAAAGCTGGTGCCTACGATTTCCCATCACCAGAATGGGACACCGTCACCCC
GGAAGCCAAGGATCTGATCAATAAGATGCTGACCATCAACCCGTCCAAACGCATCACGGCCGCTGAGGCT
CTCAAGCACCCCTGGATCTCGCACCGCTCAAAGCTTCTTGAACGTATTGAGAAGAACTTTGTCATTACTG
ACCCAAGATTGCCAGATAATCCCATTATATTCGCGTCCGATAGTTTCTTGCAGTTGACAGAATATAGCCG
TGAAGAAATTTTGGGAAGAAACGCCAGGTTTCTACAAGGTCCTGAAACTGATCGCGCGACAGTGAGAAAA
ATTAGAGATGCCATAGATAACCAAACAGAGGTCACTGTTCAGCTGATTAATTATACAAAGAGTGGTAAAA
AGTTCTGGAACCTCTTTCACTTGCAGCCTATGCGAGATCAGAAGGGAGATGTCCAGTACTTTATTGGGGT
TCAGAAGGATGGAACTGAGCATGTCCGAGATGCTGCCGAGAGAGAGGCAGTCATGGAGATTAAGAAAACT
GCAGAAGAAATTGATGAGGCGGCAAAAGAGCTCGAATTCGCCAAGTGCATGCACAGACAGGAGACCGTGG
ACTGCCTGAAGAAGTTCAATGCCAGGAGGAAACTGAAGGGAGCCATCCTCACCACTATGCTGGCCACCAG
GAACTTCTCCGTGCGCAAACAGGAAATTATCAAAGTGACAGAGCAGCTGATCGAAGCCATAAGCAATGGA
GACTTTGAATCCTACACGAAGATGTGCGACCCTGGAATGACAGCCTTTGAACCGGAGGCCCTGGGGAACC
TGGTCGAGGGCCTGGACCTTCATCGATTCTATTTTGAAAACCTGTGGTCCCGGAACAGCAAGCCCGTGCA
CACCACCATCCTGAACCCTCACGTCCACCTGATGGGTGACGAGTCAGCCTGCATCACCTACATCCGCACC
ACTCAGTACCTGGATGCGGGTGGCATCCCCCGCACGGCCCAGTCAGAGGAGACCCGTGTCTGGCACCGCA
GGGATGGAAAATGGCAGATCGTCCACTTCCACAGATCAGGGGCGCCCTCCGTCCTGCCCCATGGATCCTA
AGCGGCCGCCAATTCCGCTCGAGATAATCAACCTCTGGATTACAAAATTTGTGAAAGATTGACTGGTATT
CTTAACTATGTTGCTCCTTTTACGCTATGTGGATACGCTGCTTTAATGCCTTTGTATCATGCTATTGCTT
CCCGTATGGCTTTCATTTTCTCCTCCTTGTATAAATCCTGGTTAGTTCTTGCCACGGCGGAACTCATCGC
CGCCTGCCTTGCCCGCTGCTGGACAGGGGCTCGGCTGTTGGGCACTGACAATTCCGTGGTGTTTATTTGT
GAAATTTGTGATGCTATTGCTTTATTTGTAACCATCTAGCTTTATTTGTGAAATTTGTGATGCTATTGCT
TTATTTGTAACCATTATAAGCTGCAATAAACAAGTTAACAACAACAATTGCATTCATTTTATGTTTCAGG
TTCAGGGGGAGATGTGGGAGGTTTTTTAAAGCGGCCGCAGGAACCCCTAGTGATGGAGTTGGCCACTCCC
TCTCTGCGCGCTCGCTCGCTCACTGAGGCCGGGCGACCAAAGGTCGCCCGACGCCCGGGCTTTGCCCGGG
CGGCCTCAGTGAGCGAGCGAGCGCGCAGCTGCCTGCAGGGGCGCCTGATGCGGTATTTTCTCCTTACGCA
TCTGTGCGGTATTTCACACCGCATA
[95 nt withheld, positions 3176-3270]
T
[46 nt withheld, positions 3272-3317]
C
[141 nt withheld, positions 3319-3459]
CCTTTGACGTTGGAGTCCACGTTCTTT
[37 nt withheld, positions 3487-3523]
ACTCTATCTCGGGCTATTCTTTTGATTTATAAGGGATTTTGCCGATTTCGGTCTATTGGTTAAAAAATGA
GCTGATTTAACAAAAATTTAACGCGAATTTTAACAAAATATTAACGTTTACAATTTTATGGTGCACTCTC
AGTACAATCTGCTCTGATGCCGCATAGTTAAGCCAGCCCCGACACCCGCCAACACCCGCTGACGCGCCCT
GACGGGCTTGTCTGCTCCCGGCATCCGCTTACAGACAAGCTGTGACCGTCTCCGGGAGCTGCATGTGTCA
GAGGTTTTCACCGTCATCACCGAAACGCGCGAGACGAAAGGGCCTCGTGATACGCCTATTTTTATAGGTT
AATGTCATGATAATAATGGTTTCTTAGACGTCAGGTGGCACTTTTCGGGGAAATGTGCGCGGAACCCCTA
TTTGTTTATTTTTCTAAATACATTCAAATATGTATCCGCTCATGAGACAATAACCCTGATAAATGCTTCA
ATAATATTGAAAAAGGAAGAGTATGAGTATTCAACATTTCCGTGTCGCCCTTATTCCCTTTTTTGCGGCA
TTTTGCCTTCCTGTTTTTGCTCACCCAGAAACGCTGGTGAAAGTAAAAGATGCTGAAGATCAGTTGGGTG
CACGAGTGGGTTACATCGAACTGGATCTCAACAGCGGTAAGATCCTTGAGAGTTTTCGCCCCGAAGAACG
TTTTCCAATGATGAGCACTTTTAAAGTTCTGCTATGTGGCGCGGTATTATCCCGTATTGACGCCGGGCAA
GAGCAACTCGGTCGCCGCATACACTATTCTCAGAATGACTTGGTTGAGTACTCACCAGTCACAGAAAAGC
ATCTTACGGATGGCATGACAGTAAGAGAATTATGCAGTGCTGCCATAACCATGAGTGATAACACTGCGGC
CAACTTACTTCTGACAACGATCGGAGGACCGAAGGAGCTAACCGCTTTTTTGCACAACATGGGGGATCAT
GTAACTCGCCTTGATCGTTGGGAACCGGAGCTGAATGAAGCCATACCAAACGACGAGCGTGACACCACGA
TGCCTGTAGCAATGGCAACAACGTTGCGCAAACTATTAACTGGCGAACTACTTACTCTAGCTTCCCGGCA
ACAATTAATAGACTGGATGGAGGCGGATAAAGTTGCAGGACCACTTCTGCGCTCGGCCCTTCCGGCTGGC
TGGTTTATTGCTGATAAATCTGGAGCCGGTGAGCGTGGGTCTCGCGGTATCATTGCAGCACTGGGGCCAG
ATGGTAAGCCCTCCCGTATCGTAGTTATCTACACGACGGGGAGTCAGGCAACTATGGATGAACGAAATAG
ACAGATCGCTGAGATAGGTGCCTCACTGATTAAGCATTGGTAACTGTCAGACCAAGTTTACTCATATATA
CTTTAGATTGATTTAAAACTTCATTTTTAATTTAAAAGGATCTAGGTGAAGATCCTTTTTGATAATCTCA
TGACCAAAATCCCTTAACGTGAGTTTTCGTTCCACTGAGCGTCAGACCCCGTAGAAAAGATCAAAGGATC
TTCTTGAGATCCTTTTTTTCTGCGCGTAATCTGCTGCTTGCAAACAAAAAAACCACCGCTACCAGCGGTG
GTTTGTTTGCCGGATCAAGAGCTACCAACTCTTTTTCCGAAGGTAACTGGCTTCAGCAGAGCGCAGATAC
CAAATACTGTTCTTCTAGTGTAGCCGTAGTTAGGCCACCACTTCAAGAACTCTGTAGCACCGCCTACATA
CCTCGCTCTGCTAATCCTGTTACCAGTGGCTGCTGCCAGTGGCGATAAGTCGTGTCTTACCGGGTTGGAC
TCAAGACGATAGTTACCGGATAAGGCGCAGCGGTCGGGCTGAACGGGGGGTTCGTGCACACAGCCCAGCT
TGGAGCGAACGACCTACACCGAACTGAGATACCTACAGCGTGAGCTATGAGAAAGCGCCACGCTTCCCGA
AGGGAGAAAGGCGGACAGGTATCCGGTAAGCGGCAGGGTCGGAACAGGAGAGCGCACGAGGGAGCTTCCA
GGGGGAAACGCCTGGTATCTTTATAGTCCTGTCGGGTTTCGCCACCTCTGACTTGAGCGTCGATTTTTGT
GATGCTCGTCAGGGGGGCGGAGCCTATGGAAAAACGCCAGCAACGCGGCCTTTTTACGGTTCCTGGCCTT
TTGCTGGCCTTTTGCTCACATGT
